>Addgene plasmid #167867 | NAX_CAGGS_CAS9_m4_Hygro | addgene full sequence | sequence record 354057 | Addgene Partial NGS Result
GCGGAGAGGTGCGGCGGCAGCCAATCAGAGCGGCGCGCTCCGAAAGTTTCCTTTTATGGCGAGGCGGCGG
CGGCGGCGGCCCTATAAAAAGCGAAGCGCGCGGCGGGCGGGAGTCGCTGCGCGCTGCCTTCGCCCCGTGC
CCCGCTCCGCCGCCGCCTCGCGCCGCCCGCCCCGGCTCTGACTGACCGCGTTACTCCCACAGGTGAGCGG
GCGGGACGGCCCTTCTCCTCCGGGCTGTAATTAGCGCTTGGTTTAATGACGGCTTGTTTCTTTTCTGTGG
CTGCGTGAAAGCCTTGAGGGGCTCCGGGAGGGCCCTTTGTGCGGGGGGAGCGGCTCGGGGGGTGCGTGCG
TGTGTGTGTGCGTGGGGAGCGCCGCGTGCGGCTCCGCGCTGCCCGGCGGCTGTGAGCGCTGCGGGCGCGG
CGCGGGGCTTTTTGCGCTCCGCAGTGTGCGCGAGGGGAGCGCGGCCGGGGGCGGTGCCCCGCGGTGCGGG
GGGGGCTGCGAGGGGAACAAAGGCTGCGTGCGGGGTGTGTGCGTGGGGGGGTGAGCAGGGGGTGTGGGCG
CGTCGGTCGGGCTGCAACCCCCCCTGCACCCCCCTCCCCGAGTTGCTGAGCACGGCCCGGCTTCGGGTGC
GGGGCTCCGTACGGGGCGTGGCGCGGGGCTCGCCGTGCCGGGCGGGGGGTGGCGGCAGGTGGGGGTGCCG
GGCGGGGCGGGGCCGCCTCGGGCCGGGGAGGGCTCGGGGGAGGGGCGCGGCGGCCCCCGGAGCGCCGGCG
GCTGTCGAGGCGCGGCGAGCCGCAGCCATTGCCTTTTATGGTAATCGTGCGAGAGGGCGCAGGGACTTCC
TTTGTCCCAAATCTGTGCGGAGCCGAAATCTGGGAGGCGCCGCCGCACCCCCTCTAGCGGGCGCGGGGCG
AAGCGGTGCGGCGCCGGCAGGAAGGAAATGGGCGGGGAGGGCCTTCGTGCGTCGCCGCGCCGCCGTCCCC
TTCTCCCTCTCCAGCCTCGGGGCTGTCCGCGGGGGGACGGCTGCCTTCGGGGGGGACGGGGCAGGGCGGG
GTTCGGCTTCTGGCGTGTGACCGGCGGCTCTAGAGCCTCTGCTAACCATGTTCATGCCTTCTTCTTTTTC
CTACAGCTCCTGGGCAACGTGCTGGTTATTGTGCTGTCTCATCATTTTGGCAAAGAATCTAGATACCCTC
GTAAAGGTCTAGAGCTAGCGGATCGAACCCTTGCCACCATGGACAAGAAGTACTCCATTGGGCTCGCTAT
CGGCACAAACAGCGTCGGCTGGGCCGTCATTACGGACGAGTACAAGGTGCCGAGCAAAAAATTCAAAGTT
CTGGGCAATACCGATCGCCACAGCATAAAGAAGAACCTCATTGGCGCCCTCCTGTTCGACTCCGGGGAGA
CGGCCGAAGCCACGCGGCTCAAAAGAACAGCACGGCGCAGATATACCCGCAGAAAGAATCGGATCTGCTA
CCTGCAGGAGATCTTTAGTAATGAGATGGCTAAGGTGGATGACTCTTTCTTCCATAGGCTGGAGGAGTCC
TTTTTGGTGGAGGAGGATAAAAAGCACGAGCGCCACCCAATCTTTGGCAATATCGTGGACGAGGTGGCGT
ACCATGAAAAGTACCCAACCATATATCATCTGAGGAAGAAGCTTGTAGACAGTACTGATAAGGCTGACTT
GCGGTTGATCTATCTCGCGCTGGCGCATATGATCAAATTTCGGGGACACTTCCTCATCGAGGGGGACCTG
AACCCAGACAACAGCGATGTCGACAAACTCTTTATCCAACTGGTTCAGACTTACAATCAGCTTTTCGAAG
AGAACCCGATCAACGCATCCGGAGTTGACGCCAAAGCAATCCTGAGCGCTAGGCTGTCCAAATCCCGGCG
GCTCGAAAACCTCATCGCACAGCTCCCTGGGGAGAAGAAGAACGGCCTGTTTGGTAATCTTATCGCCCTG
TCACTCGGGCTGACCCCCAACTTTAAATCTAACTTCGACCTGGCCGAAGATGCCAAGCTTCAACTGAGCA
AAGACACCTACGATGATGATCTCGACAATCTGCTGGCCCAGATCGGCGACCAGTACGCAGACCTTTTTTT
GGCGGCAAAGAACCTGTCAGACGCCATTCTGCTGAGTGATATTCTGCGAGTGAACACGGAGATCACCAAA
GCTCCGCTGAGCGCTAGTATGATCAAGCGCTATGATGAGCACCACCAAGACTTGACTTTGCTGAAGGCCC
TTGTCAGACAGCAACTGCCTGAGAAGTACAAGGAAATTTTCTTCGATCAGTCTAAAAATGGCTACGCCGG
ATACATTGACGGCGGAGCAAGCCAGGAGGAATTTTACAAATTTATTAAGCCCATCTTGGAAAAAATGGAC
GGCACCGAGGAGCTGCTGGTAAAGCTTAACAGAGAAGATCTGTTGCGCAAACAGCGCACTTTCGACAATG
GAAGCATCCCCCACCAGATTCACCTGGGCGAACTGCACGCTATCCTCAGGCGGCAAGAGGATTTCTACCC
CTTTTTGAAAGATAACAGGGAAAAGATTGAGAAAATCCTCACATTTCGGATACCCTACTATGTAGGCCCC
CTCGCCCGGGGAAATTCCAGATTCGCGTGGATGACTCGCAAATCAGAAGAGACCATCACTCCCTGGAACT
TCGAGGAAGTCGTGGATAAGGGGGCCTCTGCCCAGTCCTTCATCGAAAGGATGACTAACTTTGATAAAAA
TCTGCCTAACGAAAAGGTGCTTCCTAAACACTCTCTGCTGTACGAGTACTTCACAGTTTATAACGAGCTC
ACCAAGGTCAAATACGTCACAGAAGGGATGAGAAAGCCAGCATTCCTGTCTGGAGAGCAGAAGAAAGCTA
TCGTGGACCTCCTCTTCAAGACGAACCGGAAAGTTACCGTGAAACAGCTCAAAGAAGACTATTTCAAAAA
GATTGAATGTTTCGACTCTGTTGAAATCAGCGGAGTGGAGGATCGCTTCAACGCATCCCTGGGAACGTAT
CACGATCTCCTGAAAATCATTAAAGACAAGGACTTCCTGGACAATGAGGAGAACGAGGACATTCTTGAGG
ACATTGTCCTCACCCTTACGTTGTTTGAAGATAGGGAGATGATTGAAGAACGCTTGAAAACTTACGCTCA
TCTCTTCGACGACAAAGTCATGAAACAGCTCAAGAGGCGCCGATATACAGGATGGGGGCGGCTGTCAAGA
AAACTGATCAATGGGATCCGAGACAAGCAGAGTGGAAAGACAATCCTGGATTTTCTTAAGTCCGATGGAT
TTGCCAACCGGAACTTCATGCAGTTGATCCATGATGACTCTCTCACCTTTAAGGAGGACATCCAGAAAGC
ACAAGTTTCTGGCCAGGGGGACAGTCTTCACGAGCACATCGCTAATCTTGCAGGTAGCCCAGCTATCAAA
AAGGGAATACTGCAGACCGTTAAGGTCGTGGATGAACTCGTCAAAGTAATGGGAAGGCATAAGCCCGAGA
ATATCGTTATCGAGATGGCCCGAGAGAACCAAACTACCCAGAAGGGACAGAAGAACAGTAGGGAAAGGAT
GAAGAGGATTGAAGAGGGTATAAAAGAACTGGGGTCCCAAATCCTTAAGGAACACCCAGTTGAAAACACC
CAGCTTCAGAATGAGAAGCTCTACCTGTACTACCTGCAGAACGGCAGGGACATGTACGTGGATCAGGAAC
TGGACATCAATCGGCTCTCCGACTACGACGTGGCTGCTATCGTGCCCCAGTCTTTTCTCAAAGATGATTC
TATTGATAATAAAGTGTTGACAAGATCCGATAAAGCTAGAGGGAAGAGTGATAACGTCCCCTCAGAAGAA
GTTGTCAAGAAAATGAAAAATTATTGGCGGCAGCTGCTGAACGCCAAACTGATCACACAACGGAAGTTCG
ATAATCTGACTAAGGCTGAACGAGGTGGCCTGTCTGAGTTGGATAAAGCCGGCTTCATCAAAAGGCAGCT
TGTTGAGACACGCCAGATCACCAAGCACGTGGCCCAAATTCTCGATTCACGCATGAACACCAAGTACGAT
GAAAATGACAAACTGATTCGAGAGGTGAAAGTTATTACTCTGAAGTCTAAGCTGGTCTCAGATTTCAGAA
AGGACTTTCAGTTTTATAAGGTGAGAGAGATCAACAATTACCACCATGCGCATGATGCCTACCTGAATGC
AGTGGTAGGCACTGCACTTATCAAAAAATATCCCAAGCTTGAATCTGAATTTGTTTACGGAGACTATAAA
GTGTACGATGTTAGGAAAATGATCGCAAAGTCTGAGCAGGAAATAGGCAAGGCCACCGCTAAGTACTTCT
TTTACAGCAATATTATGAATTTTTTCAAGACCGAGATTACACTGGCCAATGGAGAGATTCGGAAGCGACC
ACTTATCGAAACAAACGGAGAAACAGGAGAAATCGTGTGGGACAAGGGTAGGGATTTCGCGACAGTCCGG
AAGGTCCTGTCCATGCCGCAGGTGAACATCGTTAAAAAGACCGAAGTACAGACCGGAGGCTTCTCCAAGG
AAAGTATCCTCCCGAAAAGGAACAGCGACAAGCTGATCGCACGCAAAAAAGATTGGGACCCCAAGAAATA
CGGCGGATTCGATTCTCCTACAGTCGCTTACAGTGTACTGGTTGTGGCCAAAGTGGAGAAAGGGAAGTCT
AAAAAACTCAAAAGCGTCAAGGAACTGCTGGGCATCACAATCATGGAGCGATCAAGCTTCGAAAAAAACC
CCATCGACTTTCTCGAGGCGAAAGGATATAAAGAGGTCAAAAAAGACCTCATCATTAAGCTTCCCAAGTA
CTCTCTCTTTGAGCTTGAAAACGGCCGGAAACGAATGCTCGCTAGTGCGGGCGAGCTGCAGAAAGGTAAC
GAGCTGGCACTGCCCTCTAAATACGTTAATTTCTTGTATCTGGCCAGCCACTATGAAAAGCTCAAAGGGT
CTCCCGAAGATAATGAGCAGAAGCAGCTGTTCGTGGAACAACACAAACACTACCTTGATGAGATCATCGA
GCAAATAAGCGAATTCTCCAAAAGAGTGATCCTCGCCGACGCTAACCTCGATAAGGTGCTTTCTGCTTAC
AATAAGCACAGGGATAAGCCCATCAGGGAGCAGGCAGAAAACATTATCCACTTGTTTACTCTGACCAACT
TGGGCGCGCCTGCAGCCTTCAAGTACTTCGACACCACCATAGACAGAAAGCGGTACACCTCTACAAAGGA
GGTCCTGGACGCCACACTGATTCATCAGTCAATTACGGGGCTCTATGAAACAAGAATCGACCTCTCTCAG
CTCGGTGGAGACAGCAGGGCTGACCCCAAGAAGAAGAGGAAGGTGTGAGTTTAAACGGGGGAGGCTAACT
GAAACACGGAAGGAGACAATACCGGAAGGAACCCGCGCTATGACGGCAATAAAAAGACAGAATAAAACGC
ACGGGTGTTGGGTCGTTTGTTCATAAACGCGGGGTTCGGTCCCAGGGCTGGCACTCTGTCGATACCCCAC
CGAGACCCCATTGGGGCCAATACGCCCGCGTTTCTTCCTTTTCCCCACCCCACCCCCCAAGTTCGGGTGA
AGGCCCAGGGCTCGCAGCCAACGTCGGGGCGGCAGGCCCTGCCATAGCAGATCTGCGAAATCGGATCCGC
GGCCGCACTGATTCTAGCTGCAGAGGCTCCGGTGCCCGTCAGTGGGCAGAGCGCACATCGCCCACAGTCC
CCGAGAAGTTGGGGGGAGGGGTCGGCAATTGAACCGGTGCCTAGAGAAGGTGGCGCGGGGTAAACTGGGA
AAGTGATGTCGTGTACTGGCTCCGCCTTTTTCCCGAGGGTGGGGGAGAACCGTATATAAGTGCAGTAGTC
GCCGTGAACGTTCTTTTTCGCAACGGGTTTGCCGCCAGAACACAGGATCCTCGAGCCACCATGGATAGAT
CCGGAAAGCCTGAACTCACCGCGACGTCTGTCGAGAAGTTTCTGATCGAAAAGTTCGACAGCGTTTCCGA
CCTGATGCAGCTCTCGGAGGGCGAAGAATCTCGTGCTTTCAGCTTCGATGTAGGAGGGCGTGGATATGTC
CTGCGGGTAAATAGCTGCGCCGATGGTTTCTACAAAGATCGTTATGTTTATCGGCACTTTGCATCGGCCG
CGCTCCCGATTCCGGAAGTGCTTGACATTGGGGAATTCAGCGAGAGCCTGACCTATTGCATCTCCCGCCG
TGCACAGGGTGTCACGTTGCAAGACCTGCCTGAAACCGAACTGCCCGCTGTTCTGCAGCCGGTCGCGGAG
GCCATGGATGCGATCGCTGCGGCCGATCTTAGCCAGACGAGCGGGTTCGGCCCATTCGGACCGCAAGGAA
TCGGTCAATACACTACATGGCGTGATTTCATATGCGCGATTGCTGATCCCCATGTGTATCACTGGCAAAC
TGTGATGGACGACACCGTCAGTGCGTCCGTCGCGCAGGCTCTCGATGAGCTGATGCTTTGGGCCGAGGAC
TGCCCCGAAGTCCGGCACCTCGTGCACGCGGATTTCGGCTCCAACAATGTCCTGACGGACAATGGCCGCA
TAACAGCGGTCATTGACTGGAGCGAGGCGATGTTCGGGGATTCCCAATACGAGGTCGCCAACATCTTCTT
CTGGAGGCCGTGGTTGGCTTGTATGGAGCAGCAGACGCGCTACTTCGAGCGGAGGCATCCGGAGCTTGCA
GGATCGCCGCGGCTCCGGGCGTATATGCTCCGCATTGGTCTTGACCAACTCTATCAGAGCTTGGTTGACG
GCAATTTCGATGATGCAGCTTGGGCGCAGGGTCGATGCGACGCAATCGTCCGATCCGGAGCCGGGACTGT
CGGGCGTACACAAATCGCCCGCAGAAGCGCGGCCGTCTGGACCGATGGCTGTGTAGAAGTACTCGCCGAT
AGTGGAAACCGACGCCCCAGCACTCGTCCGAGGGCAAAGGAATAGGTTAACTTGTTTATTGCAGCTTATA
ATGGTTACAAATAAAGCAATAGCATCACAAATTTCACAAATAAAGCATTTTTTTCACTGCATTCTAGTTG
TGGTTTGTCCAAACTCATCAATGTATCTTATCATGTCTGGAATTGACTCAAATGATGTCAATTAGTCTAT
CAGAAGCTCATCTGGTCTCCCTTCCGGGGGACAAGACATCCCTGTTTAATATTTAAACAGCAGTGTTCCC
AAACTGGGTTCTTATATCCCTTGCTCTGGTCAACCAGGTTGCAGGGTTTCCTGTCCTCACAGGAACGAAG
TCCCTAAAGAAACAGTGGCAGCCAGGTTTAGCCCCGGAATTGACTGGATTCCTTTTTTAGGGCCCATTGG
TATGGCTTTTTCCCCGTATCCCCCCAGGTGTCTGCAGGCTCAAAGAGCAGCGAGAAGCGTTCAGAGGAAA
GCGATCCCGTGCCACCTTCCCCGTGCCCGGGCTGTCCCCGCACGCTGCCGGCTCGGGGATGCGGGGGGAG
CGCCGGACCGGAGCGGAGCCCCGGGCGGCTCGCTGCTGCCCCCTAGCGGGGGAGGGACGTAATTACATCC
CTGGGGGCTTTGGGGGGGGGCTGTCCCTGATATCTATAACAAGAAAATATATATATAATAAGTTATCACG
TAAGTAGAACATGAAATAACAATATAATTATCGTATGAGTTAAATCTTAAAAGTCACGTAAAAGATAATC
ATGCGTCATTTTGACTCACGCGGTCGTTATAGTTCAAAATCAGTGACACTTACCGCATTGACAAGCACGC
CTCACGGGAGCTCCAAGCGGCGACTGAGATGTCCTAAATGCACAGCGACGGATTCGCGCTATTTAGAAAG
AGAGAGCAATATTTCAAGAATGCATGCGTCAATTTTACGCAGACTATCTTTCTAGGGTTAATCTAGCTGC
ATCAGGATCATATCGTCGGGTCTTTTTTCCGGCTCAGTCATCGCCCAAGCTGGCGCTATCTGGGCATCGG
GGAGGAAGAAGCCCGTGCCTTTTCCCGCGAGGTTGAAGCGGCATGGAAAGAGTTTGCCGAGGATGACTGC
TGCTGCATTGACGTTGAGCGAAAACGCACGTTTACCATGATGATTCGGGAAGGTGTGGCCATGCACGCCT
TTAACGGTGAACTGTTCGTTCAGGCCACCTGGGATACCAGTTCGTCGCGGCTTTTCCGGACACAGTTCCG
GATGGTCAGCCCGAAGCGCATCAGCAACCCGAACAATACCGGCGACAGCCGGAACTGCCGTGCCGGTGTG
CAGATTAATGACAGCGGTGCGGCGCTGGGATATTACGTCAGCGAGGACGGGTATCCTGGCTGGATGCCGC
AGAAATGGACATGGATACCCCGTGAGTTACCCGGCGGGCGCGCTTGGCGTAATCATGGTCATAGCTGTTT
CCTGTGTGAAATTGTTATCCGCTCACAATTCCACACAACATACGAGCCGGAAGCATAAAGTGTAAAGCCT
GGGGTGCCTAATGAGTGAGCTAACTCACATTAATTGCGTTGCGCTCACTGCCCGCTTTCCAGTCGGGAAA
CCTGTCGTGCCAGCTGCATTAATGAATCGGCCAACGCGCGGGGAGAGGCGGTTTGCGTATTGGGCGCTCT
TCCGCTTCCTCGCTCACTGACTCGCTGCGCTCGGTCGTTCGGCTGCGGCGAGCGGTATCAGCTCACTCAA
AGGCGGTAATACGGTTATCCACAGAATCAGGGGATAACGCAGGAAAGAACATGTGAGCAAAAGGCCAGCA
AAAGGCCAGGAACCGTAAAAAGGCCGCGTTGCTGGCGTTTTTCCATAGGCTCCGCCCCCCTGACGAGCAT
CACAAAAATCGACGCTCAAGTCAGAGGTGGCGAAACCCGACAGGACTATAAAGATACCAGGCGTTTCCCC
CTGGAAGCTCCCTCGTGCGCTCTCCTGTTCCGACCCTGCCGCTTACCGGATACCTGTCCGCCTTTCTCCC
TTCGGGAAGCGTGGCGCTTTCTCATAGCTCACGCTGTAGGTATCTCAGTTCGGTGTAGGTCGTTCGCTCC
AAGCTGGGCTGTGTGCACGAACCCCCCGTTCAGCCCGACCGCTGCGCCTTATCCGGTAACTATCGTCTTG
AGTCCAACCCGGTAAGACACGACTTATCGCCACTGGCAGCAGCCACTGGTAACAGGATTAGCAGAGCGAG
GTATGTAGGCGGTGCTACAGAGTTCTTGAAGTGGTGGCCTAACTACGGCTACACTAGAAGAACAGTATTT
GGTATCTGCGCTCTGCTGAAGCCAGTTACCTTCGGAAAAAGAGTTGGTAGCTCTTGATCCGGCAAACAAA
CCACCGCTGGTAGCGGTGGTTTTTTTGTTTGCAAGCAGCAGATTACGCGCAGAAAAAAAGGATCTCAAGA
AGATCCTTTGATCTTTTCTACGGGGTCTGACGCTCAGTGGAACGAAAACTCACGTTAAGGGATTTTGGTC
ATGAGATTATCAAAAAGGATCTTCACCTAGATCCTTTTAAATTAAAAATGAAGTTTTAAATCAATCTAAA
GTATATATGAGTAAACTTGGTCTGACAGTTACCAATGCTTAATCAGTGAGGCACCTATCTCAGCGATCTG
TCTATTTCGTTCATCCATAGTTGCCTGACTCCCCGTCGTGTAGATAACTACGATACGGGAGGGCTTACCA
TCTGGCCCCAGTGCTGCAATGATACCGCGAGACCCACGCTCACCGGCTCCAGATTTATCAGCAATAAACC
AGCCAGCCGGAAGGGCCGAGCGCAGAAGTGGTCCTGCAACTTTATCCGCCTCCATCCAGTCTATTAATTG
TTGCCGGGAAGCTAGAGTAAGTAGTTCGCCAGTTAATAGTTTGCGCAACGTTGTTGCCATTGCTACAGGC
ATCGTGGTGTCACGCTCGTCGTTTGGTATGGCTTCATTCAGCTCCGGTTCCCAACGATCAAGGCGAGTTA
CATGATCCCCCATGTTGTGCAAAAAAGCGGTTAGCTCCTTCGGTCCTCCGATCGTTGTCAGAAGTAAGTT
GGCCGCAGTGTTATCACTCATGGTTATGGCAGCACTGCATAATTCTCTTACTGTCATGCCATCCGTAAGA
TGCTTTTCTGTGACTGGTGAGTACTCAACCAAGTCATTCTGAGAATAGTGTATGCGGCGACCGAGTTGCT
CTTGCCCGGCGTCAATACGGGATAATACCGCGCCACATAGCAGAACTTTAAAAGTGCTCATCATTGGAAA
ACGTTCTTCGGGGCGAAAACTCTCAAGGATCTTACCGCTGTTGAGATCCAGTTCGATGTAACCCACTCGT
GCACCCAACTGATCTTCAGCATCTTTTACTTTCACCAGCGTTTCTGGGTGAGCAAAAACAGGAAGGCAAA
ATGCCGCAAAAAAGGGAATAAGGGCGACACGGAAATGTTGAATACTCATACTCTTCCTTTTTCAATATTA
TTGAAGCATTTATCAGGGTTATTGTCTCATGAGCGGATACATATTTGAATGTATTTAGAAAAATAAACAA
ATAGGGGTTCCGCGCACATTTCCCCGAAAAGTGCCACCTAAATTGTAAGCGTTAATATTTTGTTAAAATT
CGCGTTAAATTTTTGTTAAATCAGCTCATTTTTTAACCAATAGGCCGAAATCGGCAAAATCCCTTATAAA
TCAAAAGAATAGACCGAGATAGGGT
[37 nt withheld, positions 10666-10702]
AAAGAACGTGGACTCCAACGTCAAAGG
[49 nt withheld, positions 10730-10778]
T
[91 nt withheld, positions 10780-10870]
G
[124 nt withheld, positions 10872-10995]
CCCATTCGCCATTCAGGCTGCGCAACTGTTGGGAAGGGCGATCGGTGCGGGCCTCTTCGCTATTACGCCA
GCTGGCGAAAGGGGGATGTGCTGCAAGGCGATTAAGTTGGGTAACGCCAGGGTTTTCCCAGTCACGACGT
TGTAAAACGACGGCCAGTGAGCGCGCCTCGTTCATTCACGTTTTTGAACCCGTGGAGGACGGGCAGACTC
GCGGTGCAAATGTGTTTTACAGCGTGATGGAGCAGATGAAGATGCTCGACACGCTGCAGAACACGCAGCT
AGATTAACCCTAGAAAGATAATCATATTGTGACGTACGTTAAAGATAATCATGTGTAAAATTGACGCATG
TGTTTTATCGGTCTGTATATCGAGGTTTATTTATTAATTTGAATAGATATTAAGTTTTATTATATTTACA
CTTACATACTAATAATAAATTCAACAAACAATTTATTTATGTTTATTTATTTATTAAAAAAAACAAAAAC
TCAAAATTTCTTCTATAAAGTAACAAAACTTTTATGAGGGACAGCCCCCCCCCAAAGCCCCCAGGGATGT
AATTACGTCCCTCCCCCGCTAGGGGGCAGCAGCGAGCCGCCCGGGGCTCCGCTCCGGTCCGGCGCTCCCC
CCGCATCCCCGAGCCGGCAGCGTGCGGGGACAGCCCGGGCACGGGGAAGGTGGCACGGGATCGCTTTCCT
CTGAACGCTTCTCGCTGCTCTTTGAGCCTGCAGACACCTGGGGGGATACGGGGAAAAGGCCTCCACGGCC
GACATTGATTATTGACTAGTTATTAATAGTAATCAATTACGGGGTCATTAGTTCATAGCCCATATATGGA
GTTCCGCGTTACATAACTTACGGTAAATGGCCCGCCTGGCTGACCGCCCAACGACCCCCGCCCATTGACG
TCAATAATGACGTATGTTCCCATAGTAACGCCAATAGGGACTTTCCATTGACGTCAATGGGTGGAGTATT
TACGGTAAACTGCCCACTTGGCAGTACATCAAGTGTATCATATGCCAAGTACGCCCCCTATTGACGTCAA
TGACGGTAAATGGCCCGCCTGGCATTATGCCCAGTACATGACCTTATGGGACTTTCCTACTTGGCAGTAC
ATCTACGTATTAGTCATCGCTATTACCATGGTCGAGGTGAGCCCCACGTTCTGCTTCACTCTCCCCATCT
CCCCCCCCTCCCCACCCCCAATTTTGTATTTATTTATTTTTTAATTATTTTGTGCAGCGATGGGGGCGGG
GGGGGGGG
Features (pLannotate 1.2.2; 21 found; start..end, strand, type, name):
    110..1126    +  intron         chimeric intron: chimera between introns from chicken β-actin and rabbit β-globin
   1229..5332    +  CDS            Cas9m4: catalytically dead mutant of the Cas9 endonuclease from the Streptococcus pyogenes Type II CRISPR/Cas system RNA-guided DNA-binding protein that lacks endonuclease activity due to the mutations D10A, D839A, H840A, and N863A (Mali et al., 2013)
   5434..5482    +  polyA_signal   HSV TK poly(A) signal: herpes simplex virus thymidine kinase polyadenylation signal (Cole and Stacy, 1985)
   5714..5925    +  promoter       EF-1α core promoter: core promoter for human elongation factor EF-1α
   5955..6975    +  CDS            HygR (fragment): aminoglycoside phosphotransferase from E. coli; aph(4)-Ia; confers resistance to hygromycin
   6979..7100    +  polyA_signal   SV40 poly(A) signal: SV40 polyadenylation signal
   7118..7210    +  ncRNA          G-CSF SLDE: Accession: RF00183 - G-CSF factor stem-loop destabilising element (SLDE)
   7907..8374    +  CDS            B (fragment): PORTL_LAMBD - Experimental evidence at protein level: Swiss-Prot protein existence level 1. Forms the portal vertex of the capsid (PubMed:6228056, PubMed:6232391). This portal plays critical roles in head assembly, genome packaging, neck/tail attachment, and genome ejection (Probable). The portal protein multimerizes as a single ring-shaped homododecamer arranged around a central channel (PubMed:6232391). Binds to the terminase subunits to form the packaging machine (PubMed:7799432). From Escherichia phage lambda (Bacteriophage lambda).
   8410..8432    -  protein_bind   lac operator (fragment): The lac repressor binds to the lac operator to inhibit transcription in E. coli. This inhibition can be relieved by adding lactose or isopropyl-β-D-thiogalactopyranoside (IPTG). lac repressor encoded by lacI
   8436..8466    -  promoter       lac promoter: promoter for the E. coli lac operon
   8481..8502    -  protein_bind   CAP binding site: CAP binding activates transcription in the presence of cAMP. E. coli catabolite activator protein
   8515..8607    -  CDS            lacI (fragment): lac repressor; lacI; The lac repressor binds to the lac operator to inhibit transcription in E. coli. This inhibition can be relieved by adding lactose or isopropyl-β-D-thiogalactopyranoside (IPTG).
   8790..9378    -  rep_origin     ori: high-copy-number ColE1/pMB1/pBR322/pUC origin of replication
   9549..10409   -  CDS            AmpR: β-lactamase; bla; confers resistance to ampicillin, carbenicillin, and related antibiotics
  10410..10514   -  promoter       AmpR promoter: bla
  10567..10995   -  rep_origin     f1 ori (sequence partly withheld): f1 bacteriophage origin of replication; arrow indicates direction of (+) strand synthesis
  11000..11155   -  CDS            lacZα (fragment): LacZα fragment of β-galactosidase; lacZ fragment
  11157..11276   +  CDS            B (fragment): PORTL_LAMBD - Experimental evidence at protein level: Swiss-Prot protein existence level 1. Forms the portal vertex of the capsid (PubMed:6228056, PubMed:6232391). This portal plays critical roles in head assembly, genome packaging, neck/tail attachment, and genome ejection (Probable). The portal protein multimerizes as a single ring-shaped homododecamer arranged around a central channel (PubMed:6232391). Binds to the terminase subunits to form the packaging machine (PubMed:7799432). From Escherichia phage lambda (Bacteriophage lambda).
  11766..12145   +  enhancer       CMV enhancer: human cytomegalovirus immediate early enhancer
  12147..1       +  promoter       chicken β-actin promoter (fragment) (across the origin): contains a 21-bp deletion relative to the standard chicken β-actin promoter
  12263..109     +  promoter       chicken β-actin promoter (fragment) (across the origin): contains a 21-bp deletion relative to the standard chicken β-actin promoter
