[The description below was written by a language model from this plasmid's Addgene catalogue record and pLannotate feature annotations shown in this document.]
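Description:
NAX_CAGGS_CAS9_m4_Hygro is a mammalian CRISPR expression plasmid built on the pB-CAGGS backbone and described as PiggyBac compatible, meaning its expression cassettes are intended to be integrated into the host genome by co-delivered PiggyBac transposase. The transposon terminal repeats themselves are not called out in the automated feature table, which derives from a sequence record labelled as a partial NGS result of about 12.3 kb, so their positions cannot be confirmed from the annotation. In bacteria the plasmid is maintained through a high-copy ColE1/pUC-type origin and selected with ampicillin via β-lactamase. An f1 origin, lac promoter/operator remnants, a lacZα fragment and short stretches matching a bacteriophage lambda gene are also detected and appear to be backbone or stuffer remnants rather than functional payload.

The main payload is Cas9m4, a catalytically dead Streptococcus pyogenes Cas9 carrying the D10A, D839A, H840A and N863A substitutions, which retains guide-RNA-directed DNA binding but cannot cleave. It is driven by the strong, broadly active CAGGS arrangement (CMV enhancer, chicken β-actin promoter and a chimeric chicken β-actin/rabbit β-globin intron) and terminated by the HSV TK polyadenylation signal. Downstream, a separate cassette uses the EF-1α core promoter to express a hygromycin resistance gene followed by an SV40 poly(A) signal, allowing selection of stably transposed cells. No guide RNA cassette or effector domain fusion is annotated, so guides must be supplied separately. As part of a mammalian cell engineering toolkit, the construct is suited to generating hygromycin-selected lines that stably express dCas9 for programmable DNA binding applications.
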