Addgene plasmid #167867: NAX_CAGGS_CAS9_m4_Hygro
Purpose: PiggyBac compatible plasmid expressing dCas9
Depositing lab: Alejandro Chavez & Nan Cher Yeo. Depositing organization: Columbia University. Publication: Generation and application of a versatile CRISPR toolkit for mammalian cell engineering. Nghi Dang , Alissa Lance-Byrne, Angela Tung, Xiaoge Guo, Ryan J Cecchi, Joanna Buchthal, Alejandro Chavez, Nan Cher Yeo. Synthetic Biology, Volume 6, Issue 1, 2021 10.1093/synbio/ysab033.
Backbone
  Vector backbone: pB-CAGGS
  Vector type: CRISPR
  Selectable markers: Hygromycin
Growth in bacteria
  Bacterial resistance: Ampicillin, 100 μg/mL
  Growth temperature: 30°C
  Growth strain: NEB Stable
  Copy number: High Copy
Gene/Insert
  Gene/Insert name: dCas9
  Species: Synthetic
  Mutation: D10A, D839A, H840A, N863A
  Cloning method: Gibson Cloning
Terms and licenses: Academic/Nonprofit Terms; Industry Terms: Not Available to Industry
How to cite: NAX_CAGGS_CAS9_m4_Hygro was a gift from Alejandro Chavez & Nan Cher Yeo (Addgene plasmid # 167867 ; http://n2t.net/addgene:167867 ; RRID:Addgene_167867)
